>Addgene plasmid #56322 | Venus-CytERM-N-17 | depositor partial sequence | sequence record 87223 | insert sequence
CGCCCATGACGCATGCGTAGGCGGGTACGGTGGGAGGTCTATTTAAGCAGAGCTGTTTAGGGACGTCAGA
TCCGCTAGCCGCTACGACTCAGATCTGGTACCCTTGCAGCTTCCAGTTGTCAGAGAGAAGGCTCCCATGG
ATCCTGTGGTGGTGCTGGGGCTCTGTCTCTCCTGTTTGCTTCTCCTTTCACTCTGGAAACAGAGCTATGG
GGGAGGGAAGCTTCGAATTCTGCAGTCGACGGTACCGCGGGCCCGGGATCCACCGGTCGCCACCATGGTG
AGCAAGGGCGAGGAGCTGTTCACCGGGGTGGTGCCCATCCTGGTCGAGCTGGACGGCGACGTAAACGGCC
ACAAGTTCAGCGTGTCCGGCGAGGGCGAGGGCGATGCCACCTACGGCAAGCTGACCCTGAAGCTGATCTG
CACCACCGGCAAGCTGCCCGTGCCCTGGCCCACCCTCGTGACCACCCTGGGCTACGGCCTGCAGTGCTTC
GCCCGCTACCCCGACCACATGAAGCAGCACGACTTCTTCAAGTCCGCCATGCCCGAAGGCTACGTCCAGG
AGCGCACCATCTTCTTCAAGGACGACGGCAACTACAAGACCCGCGCCGAGGTGAAGTTCGAGGGCGACAC
CCTGGTGAACCGCATCGAGCTGAAGGGCATCGACTTCAAGGAGGACGGCAACATCCTGGGGCACAAGCTG
GAGTACAACTACAACAGCCACAACGTCTATATCACCGCCGACAAGCAGAAGAACGGCATCAAGGCCAACT
TCAAGATCCGCCACAACATCGAGGACGGCGGCGTGCAGCTCGCCGACCACTACCAGCAGAACACCCCCAT
CGGCGACGGCCCCGTGCTGCTGCCCGACAACCACTACCTGAGCTACCAGTCCGCCCTGAGCAAAGACCCC
AACGAGAAGCGCGATCACATGGTCCTGCTGGAGTTCGTGACCGCCGCCGGGATCACTCTCGGCATGGACG
AGCTGTACAAGTAAAGCGGCCGCGACTCTAGATCATATCAGCCATACCACATTTGTAGAGGTTTTACTTG
CTTTAAAAAACCTCC
