[The description below was written by a language model from this plasmid's Addgene catalogue record.]
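Description:
Venus-CytERM-N-17 is a mammalian expression plasmid built on the Venus-N1 backbone (about 4.75 kb without the insert), designed to label the endoplasmic reticulum with a yellow fluorescent protein. It is maintained in E. coli as a high-copy plasmid under kanamycin selection, and it carries a neomycin resistance marker that allows G418 selection of transfected mammalian cells. The record gives no feature table, so the origins of replication and the promoter driving the resistance cassette are not documented. The use of an SV40 polyA reverse sequencing primer suggests that an SV40 polyadenylation signal lies downstream of the expression cassette.

The payload is CytERM, a sequence derived from cytochrome P450, placed under the CMV promoter for strong constitutive expression in mammalian cells. Venus is supplied by the backbone and is fused to the C terminus of the insert, so the cytochrome P450 portion sits at the N terminus of the fusion protein and directs it to the endoplasmic reticulum. The "N-17" in the name probably refers to the N1-type fusion orientation and a linker length between the two parts, but the record does not explain it. It also does not state the source species, the insert size or how much of the cytochrome P450 sequence is included, and the cloning method is listed as unknown.

The stated purpose is endoplasmic reticulum localization, with excitation at 515 nm and emission at 528 nm. The construct therefore serves as a fluorescent organelle marker for imaging ER morphology in transfected cells, or as an ER reference in colocalization experiments with other spectrally distinct fluorescent fusions.
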