Addgene plasmid #56322: Venus-CytERM-N-17
Purpose: Localization: Endoplasmic Reticulum, Excitation: 515, Emission: 528
Depositing lab: Michael Davidson. Depositing organization: Florida State University, Tallahassee.
Backbone
  Vector backbone: Venus-N1
  Backbone size w/o insert (bp): 4750
  Vector type: Mammalian Expression
  Selectable markers: Neomycin (select with G418)
Growth in bacteria
  Bacterial resistance: Kanamycin, 50 μg/mL
  Growth temperature: 37°C
  Growth strain: DH5alpha
  Copy number: High Copy
Gene/Insert
  Gene/Insert name: CytERM (alt names: Cytochrome p450; NM_001171120.1)
  Promoter: CMV
  Tag / fusion protein: Venus (C terminal on backbone)
  Cloning method: Unknown
  Sequencing primers: 5′ CMV-F; 3′ SV40pA-R
Terms and licenses: Academic/Nonprofit Terms; Industry Terms
Depositor comments: Cytochrome p450 . Excitation = 515; Emission = 528
How to cite: Venus-CytERM-N-17 was a gift from Michael Davidson (Addgene plasmid # 56322 ; http://n2t.net/addgene:56322 ; RRID:Addgene_56322)
